Addgene plasmid #97693: pDONR223-ZNF618
Purpose: Donor Vector containing ZNF618 transcription factor, part of the Human TFome Collection
Depositing lab: Jussi Taipale. Depositing organization: Karolinska Institutet. Publication: A comprehensive library of human transcription factors for cell fate engineering. Ng AHM, Khoshakhlagh P, Rojo Arias JE, Pasquini G, Wang K, Swiersy A, Shipman SL, Appleton E, Kiaee K, Kohman RE, Vernet A, Dysart M, Leeper K, Saylor W, Huang JY, Graveline A, Taipale J, Hill DE, Vidal M, Melero-Martin JM, Busskamp V, Church GM. Nat Biotechnol. 2021 Apr;39(4):510-519. doi: 10.1038/s41587-020-0742-6. Epub 2020 Nov 30. PubMed 33257861.
Backbone
  Vector backbone: pDONR223
  Backbone manufacturer: Invitrogen
  Vector type: Gateway Donor Vector
Growth in bacteria
  Bacterial resistance: Spectinomycin, 50 μg/mL
  Growth temperature: 37°C
  Growth strain: DH5alpha
  Copy number: High Copy
Gene/Insert
  Gene/Insert name: ZNF618
  Species: H. sapiens (human)
  Entrez Gene: ZNF618 (a.k.a. NEDD10, FP13169)
  Cloning method: Gateway Cloning
  Sequencing primers: 5′ M13F(-21); 3′ M13R
Terms and licenses: Academic/Nonprofit Terms; Industry Terms: Not Available to Industry
How to cite: pDONR223-ZNF618 was a gift from Jussi Taipale (Addgene plasmid # 97693)
