[The description below was written by a language model from this plasmid's Addgene catalogue record and pLannotate feature annotations shown in this document.]
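Description:
pDONR223-ZNF618 is a Gateway entry-type clone built on the Invitrogen pDONR223 donor backbone, carrying the human zinc finger protein ZNF618 as part of the Human TFome Collection of transcription factor open reading frames. It is a small bacterial plasmid (the sequenced record is 4,425 nt) maintained in E. coli through a high-copy ColE1/pUC-type origin. Selection relies on the aadA aminoglycoside adenylyltransferase gene, which confers spectinomycin and streptomycin resistance. Short annotated fragments of an integron Pc promoter and a gentamicin acetyltransferase gene lie just upstream of this marker and appear to be remnants of the cassette it came from. Fragments of lacI and lacZα are likewise vestigial backbone sequence.

The ZNF618 coding sequence is annotated at roughly 1.6 kb and is flagged as a fragment relative to the Swiss-Prot reference protein, so the clone may represent a shorter isoform or a partial ORF; the record does not say which. The insert is flanked on both sides by attL recombination sites in opposite orientations. The annotation software labels both as an attL3 variant. These sites allow LR Clonase-mediated transfer of the ORF into any compatible Gateway destination vector. No eukaryotic promoter, tag or reporter is present, so the plasmid is not itself an expression construct. The only promoter near the insert is a T7 promoter downstream of it on the reverse strand, pointing back toward the cassette. The rrnB T1 and T2 terminators upstream help insulate the cloning site from read-through transcription. The plasmid serves as a sequence-verified source of ZNF618 for shuttling into expression vectors, for example for transcription factor overexpression screens in cell fate engineering.
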