Features (pLannotate 1.2.2; 12 found; start..end, strand, type, name):
     34..129     +  protein_bind   attL3: mutant version of attL; recombination site for the Gateway® LR reaction LR Clonase™
    135..1766    +  CDS            ZNF618 (fragment): ZN618_HUMAN - Also known as KIAA1952. Experimental evidence at protein level: Swiss-Prot protein existence level 1. May be involved in transcriptional regulation. From Homo sapiens (Human).
   1771..1866    -  protein_bind   attL3: mutant version of attL; recombination site for the Gateway® LR reaction LR Clonase™
   1885..1903    -  promoter       T7 promoter: promoter for bacteriophage T7 RNA polymerase
   2093..2116    +  promoter       Pc promoter (fragment): intI1 (promoter lies within the coding sequence); class 1 integron promoter
   2292..2348    +  CDS            GmR (fragment): gentamycin acetyltransferase; aacC1; confers resistance to gentamycin
   2355..3146    +  CDS            SmR: aminoglycoside adenylyltransferase (Murphy, 1985); aadA; confers resistance to spectinomycin and streptomycin
   3239..3827    +  rep_origin     ori: high-copy-number ColE1/pMB1/pBR322/pUC origin of replication
   4010..4102    +  CDS            lacI (fragment): lac repressor; lacI; The lac repressor binds to the lac operator to inhibit transcription in E. coli. This inhibition can be relieved by adding lactose or isopropyl-β-D-thiogalactopyranoside (IPTG).
   4157..4184    -  terminator     rrnB T2 terminator: transcription terminator T2 from the E. coli rrnB gene
   4316..4359    +  terminator     rrnB T1 terminator: Escherichia coli rrnB; transcription terminator T1 from the E. coli rrnB gene
   4406..17      -  CDS            lacZα (fragment) (across the origin): LacZα fragment of β-galactosidase; lacZ fragment
>Addgene plasmid #97693 | pDONR223-ZNF618 | addgene full sequence | sequence record 193642 | Addgene NGS Result
GTAAAACGACGGCCAGTCTTAAGCTCGGGCCCCAAATAATGATTTTATTTTGACTGATAGTGACCTGTTC
GTTGCAACAAATTGATGAGCAATGCTTTTTTATAATGCCAACTTTGTACAAAAAAGTTGGCACCATGCAG
TCCCATGCAGCTGACAATGAAAACAACATTGCCTCCAACCAGTCCCGATCGCCACCTGCTGTTGTAGAAG
AGAAGTGGAAACCTCAGGCCCAGAGGAACAGTGCCAATAACACCACTACCAGTGGTTTAACACCCAACAG
CATGATCCCCGAAAAGGAGCGGCAGAACATCGCAGAGCGGCTGTTGAGGGTCATGTGTGCCGACCTGGGT
GCACTGAGCGTGGTCAGCGGGAAGGAGTTCCTGAAGTTGGCCCAGACCTTAGTAGACAGTGGTGCCCGCT
ATGGGGCCTTCTCGGTCACTGAAATCCTGGGCAACTTCAACACGCTGGCGCTGAAGCACCTGCCACGCAT
GTACAACCAGGTGAAGGTGAAAGTGACCTGTGCCTTGGGCAGCAATGCCTGCCTAGGCATCGGTGTCACC
TGCCACTCCCAGAGTGTTGGCCCTGACTCCTGCTACATCCTCACAGCCTACCAGGCCGAGGGCAACCACA
TCAAGAGCTATGTGCTTGGTGTGAAGGGTGCGGACATTCGCGACAGCGGTGACCTTGTGCACCACTGGGT
GCAGAACGTGCTGTCGGAGTTCGTGATGTCGGAGATCAGGACAGTGTACGTGACGGATTGCCGGGTGAGC
ACGTCCGCCTTCTCCAAGGCCGGCATGTGCCTTCGCTGCTCAGCCTGTGCCTTGAACTCGGTGGTGCAGA
GCGTGCTGAGCAAGCGGACACTGCAGGCCCGCGGCATGCACGAGGTCGTCGAGCTGCTCAACGTGTGCGA
GGACCTGGCGGGCTCCACGGGCCTGGCCAAGGAGACCTTCGGGTCGCTGGAGGAGACGTCTCCACCACCC
TGCTGGAACTCGGTGACGGACTCACTGTTGCTGGTGCATGAGCGCTATGAGCAGATCTGCGAGTTCTACA
GCCGGGCCAAGAAGATGAACCTCATCCAGAGCCTCAACAAGCACCTGCTCAGCAACCTGGCGGCCATCCT
GACGCCGGTGAAGCAGGCAGTCATCGAGCTGAGCAACGAGAGCCAGCCCACCCTGCAGCTGGTGCTGCCC
ACCTACGTCAGGCTGGAGAAGCTGTTCACGGCCAAGGCCAACGACGCAGGCACTGTCAGCAAGCTCTGCC
ACCTCTTCCTGGAGGCGCTCAAGGAGAACTTCAAGGTGCACCCGGCCCACAAGGTGGCCATGATCCTGGA
CCCGCAGCAGAAGCTGCGGCCTGTGCCACCCTACCAGCACGAGGAGATCATCGGCAAGGTCTGTGAGCTC
ATCAACGAGGTGAAGGAGTCCTGGGCCGAGGAGGCCGACTTCGAGCCCGCTGCCAAGAAGCCCCGCTCTG
CTGCCGTCGAGAACCCCGCAGCTCAGGAAGATGATCGGCTAGGCAAAAATGAAGTGTACGATTACCTGCA
GGAGCCCCTCTTCCAGGCTACCCCTGATCTCTTCCAGTACTGGTCGTGCGTTACCCAAAAGCACACAAAA
CTCGCCAAGCTCGCCTTCTGGCTCCTGGCGGTTCCGGCCGTGGGCGCCAGAAGCGGGTGTGTAAATATGT
GTGAACAAGCGCTTCTAATCAAACGGAGGCGGCTGCTCAGTCCAGAAGATATGAATAAACTCATGTTTCT
GAAATCCAACATGCTTTTGCCAACTTTCTTGTACAAAGTTGGCATTATAAGAAAGCATTGCTTATCAATT
TGTTGCAACGAACAGGTCACTATCAGTCAAAATAAAATCATTATTTGCCATCCAGCTGATATCCCCTATA
GTGAGTCGTATTACATGGTCATAGCTGTTTCCTGGCAGCTCTGGCCCGTGTCTCAAAATCTCTGATGTTA
CATTGCACAAGATAAAAATATATCATCATGCCTCCTCTAGACCAGCCAGGACAGAAATGCCTCGACTTCG
CTGCTACCCAAGGTTGCCGGGTGACGCACACCGTGGAAACGGATGAAGGCACGAACCCAGTGGACATAAG
CCTGTTCGGTTCGTAAGCTGTAATGCAAGTAGCGTATGCGCTCACGCAACTGGTCCAGAACCTTGACCGA
ACGCAGCGGTGGTAACGGCGCAGTGGCGGTTTTCATGGCTTGTTATGACTGTTTTTTTGGGGTACAGTCT
ATGCCTCGGGCATCCAAGCAGCAAGCGCGTTACGCCGTGGGTCGATGTTTGATGTTATGGAGCAGCAACG
ATGTTACGCAGCAGGGCAGTCGCCCTAAAACAAAGTTAAACATTATGAGGGAAGCGGTGATCGCCGAAGT
ATCGACTCAACTATCAGAGGTAGTTGGCGTCATCGAGCGCCATCTCGAACCGACGTTGCTGGCCGTACAT
TTGTACGGCTCCGCAGTGGATGGCGGCCTGAAGCCACACAGTGATATTGATTTGCTGGTTACGGTGACCG
TAAGGCTTGATGAAACAACGCGGCGAGCTTTGATCAACGACCTTTTGGAAACTTCGGCTTCCCCTGGAGA
GAGCGAGATTCTCCGCGCTGTAGAAGTCACCATTGTTGTGCACGACGACATCATTCCGTGGCGTTATCCA
GCTAAGCGCGAACTGCAATTTGGAGAATGGCAGCGCAATGACATTCTTGCAGGTATCTTCGAGCCAGCCA
CGATCGACATTGATCTGGCTATCTTGCTGACAAAAGCAAGAGAACATAGCGTTGCCTTGGTAGGTCCAGC
GGCGGAGGAACTCTTTGATCCGGTTCCTGAACAGGATCTATTTGAGGCGCTAAATGAAACCTTAACGCTA
TGGAACTCGCCGCCCGACTGGGCTGGCGATGAGCGAAATGTAGTGCTTACGTTGTCCCGCATTTGGTACA
GCGCAGTAACCGGCAAAATCGCGCCGAAGGATGTCGCTGCCGACTGGGCAATGGAGCGCCTGCCGGCCCA
GTATCAGCCCGTCATACTTGAAGCTAGACAGGCTTATCTTGGACAAGAAGAAGATCGCTTGGCCTCGCGC
GCAGATCAGTTGGAAGAATTTGTCCACTACGTGAAAGGCGAGATCACCAAGGTAGTCGGCAAATAACCCT
CGAGCCACCCATGACCAAAATCCCTTAACGTGAGTTACGCGTCGTTCCACTGAGCGTCAGACCCCGTAGA
AAAGATCAAAGGATCTTCTTGAGATCCTTTTTTTCTGCGCGTAATCTGCTGCTTGCAAACAAAAAAACCA
CCGCTACCAGCGGTGGTTTGTTTGCCGGATCAAGAGCTACCAACTCTTTTTCCGAAGGTAACTGGCTTCA
GCAGAGCGCAGATACCAAATACTGTTCTTCTAGTGTAGCCGTAGTTAGGCCACCACTTCAAGAACTCTGT
AGCACCGCCTACATACCTCGCTCTGCTAATCCTGTTACCAGTGGCTGCTGCCAGTGGCGATAAGTCGTGT
CTTACCGGGTTGGACTCAAGACGATAGTTACCGGATAAGGCGCAGCGGTCGGGCTGAACGGGGGGTTCGT
GCACACAGCCCAGCTTGGAGCGAACGACCTACACCGAACTGAGATACCTACAGCGTGAGCTATGAGAAAG
CGCCACGCTTCCCGAAGGGAGAAAGGCGGACAGGTATCCGGTAAGCGGCAGGGTCGGAACAGGAGAGCGC
ACGAGGGAGCTTCCAGGGGGAAACGCCTGGTATCTTTATAGTCCTGTCGGGTTTCGCCACCTCTGACTTG
AGCGTCGATTTTTGTGATGCTCGTCAGGGGGGCGGAGCCTATGGAAAAACGCCAGCAACGCGGCCTTTTT
ACGGTTCCTGGCCTTTTGCTGGCCTTTTGCTCACATGTTCTTTCCTGCGTTATCCCCTGATTCTGTGGAT
AACCGTATTACCGCCTTTGAGTGAGCTGATACCGCTCGCCGCAGCCGAACGACCGAGCGCAGCGAGTCAG
TGAGCGAGGAAGCGGAAGAGCGCCCAATACGCAAACCGCCTCTCCCCGCGCGTTGGCCGATTCATTAATG
CAGCTGGCACGACAGGTTTCCCGACTGGAAAGCGGGCAGTGAGCGCAACGCAATTAATACGCGTACCGCT
AGCCAGGAAGAGTTTGTAGAAACGCAAAAAGGCCATCCGTCAGGATGGCCTTCTGCTTAGTTTGATGCCT
GGCAGTTTATGGCGGGCGTCCTGCCCGCCACCCTCCGGGCCGTTGCTTCACAACGTTCAAATCCGCTCCC
GGCGGATTTGTCCTACTCAGGAGAGCGTTCACCGACAAACAACAGATAAAACGAAAGGCCCAGTCTTCCG
ACTGAGCCTTTCGTTTTATTTGATGCCTGGCAGTTCCCTACTCTCGCGTTAACGCTAGCATGGATGTTTT
CCCAGTCACGACGTT
