>Addgene plasmid #97693 | pDONR223-ZNF618 | depositor partial sequence | sequence record 179420 | insert
ATGAACCAGCCGGGCGGCGCGGCGGCTCCGCAGGCTGACGGAGCCAGTGCAGCCGGAAGGAAAAGCACTG
CGAGCAGGGAGCGCTTGAAGCGCAGCCAGAAGAGCACCAAGGTGGAGGGCCCAGAGCCAGTGCCAGCCGA
GGCCTCGCTGAGTGCCGAGCAAGGAACGATGACGGAGGTGAAGGTGAAGACAGAGCTGCCCGATGACTAC
ATCCAGGAGGTGATCTGGCAGGGCGAGGCCAAGGAGGAGAAGAAGGCGGTCAGCAAGGATGGGACCAGCG
ACGTGCCTGCCGAGATCTGCGTGGTGATCGGCGGCGTCCGCAACCAGCAGACCCTTGATGGAAAAGCGCC
CGAAGGCAGCCCCCACGGTGGATCTGTGCGAAGCCGGTATTCAGGGACCTGGATTTTTGACCAAGCATTG
AGATATGCATCTGGGTCTTACGAATGCGGAATCTGTGGCAAGAAGTACAAGTATTACAACTGCTTCCAGA
CCCACGTGCGGGCGCACCGAGACACCGAAGCCACCTCAGGGGAGGGAGCCTCCCAAAGCAACAATTTCAG
GTACACATGTGATATCTGCGGGAAGAAGTACAAATACTACAGCTGTTTCCAAGAGCACCGAGACCTGCAC
GCAGTGGATGTGTTTAGTGTGGAAGGGGCCCCTGAGAACCGGGCAGACCCCTTCGACCAAGGTGTCGTGG
CCACGGACGAGGTGAAGGAGGAGCCCCCGGAGCCATTCCAGAAAATCGGGCCAAAAACTGGCAATTACAC
CTGTGAATTCTGCGGCAAACAGTACAAGTACTACACTCCCTACCAGGAGCATGTGGCCTTACACGCCCCC
ATCAGTACTGCCCCCGGGTGGGAGCCACCGGATGATCCAGACACGGGCTCTGAGTGTTCACATCCAGAGG
TCTCCCCATCTCCACGCTTCGTGGCAGCGAAGACCCAGACGAACCAGTCGGGGAAAAAAGCTCCGGCCTC
CGTGGTCCGATGTGCCACCCTCTTACACCGCACCCCTCCAGCCACCCAAACCCAGACGTTCCGCACTCCA
AATTCGGGATCTCCGGCGAGCAAGGCAACCGCAGCAGAAAGCGCTTTCAGTCGGAGAGTAGAAGGCAAAG
CACAAAACCACTTTGAAGAGACGAACAGCAGTTCGCAGAACTCCAGCGAACCCTACACCTGCGGCGCCTG
TGGGATCCAGTTCCAGTTCTACAACAACCTGTTGGAGCACATGCAGTCCCATGCAGCTGACAATGAAAAC
AACATTGCCTCCAACCAGTCCCGATCGCCACCTGCTGTTGTAGAAGAGAAGTGGAAACCTCAGGCCCAGA
GGAACAGTGCCAATAACACCACTACCAGTGGTTTAACACCCAACAGCATGATCCCCGAAAAGGAGCGGCA
GAACATCGCAGAGCGGCTGTTGAGGGTCATGTGTGCCGACCTGGGTGCACTGAGCGTGGTCAGCGGGAAG
GAGTTCCTGAAGTTGGCCCAGACCTTAGTAGACAGTGGTGCCCGCTATGGGGCCTTCTCGGTCACTGAAA
TCCTGGGCAACTTCAACACGCTGGCGCTGAAGCACCTGCCACGCATGTACAACCAGGTGAAGGTGAAAGT
GACCTGTGCCTTGGGCAGCAATGCCTGCCTAGGCATCGGTGTCACCTGCCACTCCCAGAGTGTTGGCCCT
GACTCCTGCTACATCCTCACAGCCTACCAGGCCGAGGGCAACCACATCAAGAGCTATGTGCTTGGTGTGA
AGGGTGCGGACATTCGCGACAGCGGTGACCTTGTGCACCACTGGGTGCAGAACGTGCTGTCGGAGTTCGT
GATGTCGGAGATCAGGACAGTGTACGTGACGGATTGCCGGGTGAGCACGTCCGCCTTCTCCAAGGCCGGC
ATGTGCCTTCGCTGCTCAGCCTGTGCCTTGAACTCGGTGGTGCAGAGCGTGCTGAGCAAGCGGACACTGC
AGGCCCGCAGCATGCACGAGGTCATCGAGCTGCTCAACGTGTGCGAGGACCTGGCGGGCTCCACGGGCCT
GGCCAAGGAGACCTTCGGGTCGCTGGAGGAGACGTCTCCACCACCCTGCTGGAACTCGGTGACGGACTCA
CTGTTGCTGGTGCATGAGCGCTATGAGCAGATCTGCGAGTTCTACAGCCGGGCCAAGAAGATGAACCTCA
TCCAGAGCCTCAACAAGCACCTGCTCAGCAACCTGGCGGCCATCCTGACGCCGGTGAAGCAGGCAGTCAT
CGAGCTGAGCAACGAGAGCCAGCCCACCCTGCAGCTGGTGCTGCCCACCTACGTCAGGCTGGAGAAGCTG
TTCACGGCCAAGGCCAACGACGCAGGCACTGTCAGCAAGCTCTGCCACCTCTTCCTGGAGGCGCTCAAGG
AGAACTTCAAGGTGCACCCGGCCCACAAGGTGGCCATGATCCTGGACCCGCAGCAGAAGCTGCGGCCTGT
GCCACCCTACCAGCACGAGGAGATCATCGGCAAGGTCTGTGAGCTCATCAACGAGGTGAAGGAGTCCTGG
GCCGAGGAGGCCGACTTCGAGCCCGCTGCCAAGAAGCCCCGCTCTGCTGCCGTCGAGAACCCCGCAGCTC
AGGAAGATGATCGGCTAGGCAAAAATGAAGTGTACGATTACCTGCAGGAGCCCCTCTTCCAGGCTACCCC
TGATCTCTTCCAGTACTGGTCGTGCGTTACCCAAAAGCACACAAAACTCGCCAAGCTCGCCTTCTGGCTC
CTGGCGGTTCCGGCCGTGGGCGCCAGAAGCGGGTGTGTAAATATGTGTGAACAAGCGCTTCTAATCAAAC
GGAGGCGGCTGCTCAGTCCAGAAGATATGAATAAACTCATGTTTCTGAAATCCAACATGCTTTAA
